>Addgene plasmid #77618 | AURKB gRNA (BRDN0001146267) | addgene full sequence | sequence record 188112 | Addgene Assembled Sequence
CCCGGGTGCAAAGATGGATAAAGTTTTAAACAGAGAGGAATCTTTGCAGCTAATGGACCTTCTAGGTCTT
GAAAGGAGTGGGAATTGGCTCCGGTGCCCGTCAGTGGGCAGAGCGCACATCGCCCACAGTCCCCGAGAAG
TTGGGGGGAGGGGTCGGCAATTGATCCGGTGCCTAGAGAAGGTGGCGCGGGGTAAACTGGGAAAGTGATG
TCGTGTACTGGCTCCGCCTTTTTCCCGAGGGTGGGGGAGAACCGTATATAAGTGCAGTAGTCGCCGTGAA
CGTTCTTTTTCGCAACGGGTTTGCCGCCAGAACACAGGTAAGTGCCGTGTGTGGTTCCCGCGGGCCTGGC
CTCTTTACGGGTTATGGCCCTTGCGTGCCTTGAATTACTTCCACCTGGCTGCAGTACGTGATTCTTGATC
CCGAGCTTCGGGTTGGAAGTGGGTGGGAGAGTTCGAGGCCTTGCGCTTAAGGAGCCCCTTCGCCTCGTGC
TTGAGTTGAGGCCTGGCCTGGGCGCTGGGGCCGCCGCGTGCGAATCTGGTGGCACCTTCGCGCCTGTCTC
GCTGCTTTCGATAAGTCTCTAGCCATTTAAAATTTTTGATGACCTGCTGCGACGCTTTTTTTCTGGCAAG
ATAGTCTTGTAAATGCGGGCCAAGATCTGCACACTGGTATTTCGGTTTTTGGGGCCGCGGGCGGCGACGG
GGCCCGTGCGTCCCAGCGCACATGTTCGGCGAGGCGGGGCCTGCGAGCGCGGCCACCGAGAATCGGACGG
GGGTAGTCTCAAGCTGGCCGGCCTGCTCTGGTGCCTGGCCTCGCGCCGCCGTGTATCGCCCCGCCCTGGG
CGGCAAGGCTGGCCCGGTCGGCACCAGTTGCGTGAGCGGAAAGATGGCCGCTTCCCGGCCCTGCTGCAGG
GAGCTCAAAATGGAGGACGCGGCGCTCGGGAGAGCGGGCGGGTGAGTCACCCACACAAAGGAAAAGGGCC
TTTCCGTCCTCAGCCGTCGCTTCATGTGACTCCACGGAGTACCGGGCGCCGTCCAGGCACCTCGATTAGT
TCTCGAGCTTTTGGAGTACGTCGTCTTTAGGTTGGGGGGAGGGGTTTTATGCGATGGAGTTTCCCCACAC
TGAGTGGGTGGAGACTGAAGTTAGGCCAGCTTGGCACTTGATGTAATTCTCCTTGGAATTTGCCCTTTTT
GAGTTTGGATCTTGGTTCATTCTCAAGCCTCAGACAGTGGTTCAAAGTTTTTTTCTTCCATTTCAGGTGT
CGTGACGTACGGCCACCATGACCGAGTACAAGCCCACGGTGCGCCTCGCCACCCGCGACGACGTCCCCAG
GGCCGTACGCACCCTCGCCGCCGCGTTCGCCGACTACCCCGCCACGCGCCACACCGTCGATCCGGACCGC
CACATCGAGCGGGTCACCGAGCTGCAAGAACTCTTCCTCACGCGCGTCGGGCTCGACATCGGCAAGGTGT
GGGTCGCGGACGACGGCGCCGCCGTGGCGGTCTGGACCACGCCGGAGAGCGTCGAAGCGGGGGCGGTGTT
CGCCGAGATCGGCCCGCGCATGGCCGAGTTGAGCGGTTCCCGGCTGGCCGCGCAGCAACAGATGGAAGGC
CTCCTGGCGCCGCACCGGCCCAAGGAGCCCGCGTGGTTCCTGGCCACCGTCGGAGTCTCGCCCGACCACC
AGGGCAAGGGTCTGGGCAGCGCCGTCGTGCTCCCCGGAGTGGAGGCGGCCGAGCGCGCCGGGGTGCCCGC
CTTCCTGGAGACCTCCGCGCCCCGCAACCTCCCCTTCTACGAGCGGCTCGGCTTCACCGTCACCGCCGAC
GTCGAGGTGCCCGAAGGACCGCGCACCTGGTGCATGACCCGCAAGCCCGGTGCCTGAACGCGTTAAGTCG
ACAATCAACCTCTGGATTACAAAATTTGTGAAAGATTGACTGGTATTCTTAACTATGTTGCTCCTTTTAC
GCTATGTGGATACGCTGCTTTAATGCCTTTGTATCATGCTATTGCTTCCCGTATGGCTTTCATTTTCTCC
TCCTTGTATAAATCCTGGTTGCTGTCTCTTTATGAGGAGTTGTGGCCCGTTGTCAGGCAACGTGGCGTGG
TGTGCACTGTGTTTGCTGACGCAACCCCCACTGGTTGGGGCATTGCCACCACCTGTCAGCTCCTTTCCGG
GACTTTCGCTTTCCCCCTCCCTATTGCCACGGCGGAACTCATCGCCGCCTGCCTTGCCCGCTGCTGGACA
GGGGCTCGGCTGTTGGGCACTGACAATTCCGTGGTGTTGTCGGGGAAATCATCGTCCTTTCCTTGGCTGC
TCGCCTGTGTTGCCACCTGGATTCTGCGCGGGACGTCCTTCTGCTACGTCCCTTCGGCCCTCAATCCAGC
GGACCTTCCTTCCCGCGGCCTGCTGCCGGCTCTGCGGCCTCTTCCGCGTCTTCGCCTTCGCCCTCAGACG
AGTCGGATCTCCCTTTGGGCCGCCTCCCCGCGTCGACTTTAAGACCAATGACTTACAAGGCAGCTGTAGA
TCTTAGCCACTTTTTAAAAGAAAAGGGGGGACTGGAAGGGCTAATTCACTCCCAACGAAGACAAGATCTG
CTTTTTGCTTGTACTGGGTCTCTCTGGTTAGACCAGATCTGAGCCTGGGAGCTCTCTGGCTAACTAGGGA
ACCCACTGCTTAAGCCTCAATAAAGCTTGCCTTGAGTGCTTCAAGTAGTGTGTGCCCGTCTGTTGTGTGA
CTCTGGTAACTAGAGATCCCTCAGACCCTTTTAGTCAGTGTGGAAAATCTCTAGCAGTACGTATAGTAGT
TCATGTCATCTTATTATTCAGTATTTATAACTTGCAAAGAAATGAATATCAGAGAGTGAGAGGAACTTGT
TTATTGCAGCTTATAATGGTTACAAATAAAGCAATAGCATCACAAATTTCACAAATAAAGCATTTTTTTC
ACTGCATTCTAGTTGTGGTTTGTCCAAACTCATCAATGTATCTTATCATGTCTGGCTCTAGCTATCCCGC
CCCTAACTCCGCCCATCCCGCCCCTAACTCCGCCCAGTTCCGCCCATTCTCCGCCCCATGGCTGACTAAT
TTTTTTTATTTATGCAGAGGCCGAGGCCGCCTCGGCCTCTGAGCTATTCCAGAAGTAGTGAGGAGGCTTT
TTTGGAGGCCTAGGGACGTACCCAATTCGCCCTATAGTGAGTCGTATTACGCGCGCTCACTGGCCGTCGT
TTTACAACGTCGTGACTGGGAAAACCCTGGCGTTACCCAACTTAATCGCCTTGCAGCACATCCCCCTTTC
GCCAGCTGGCGTAATAGCGAAGAGGCCCGCACCGATCGCCCTTCCCAACAGTTGCGCAGCCTGAATGGCG
AATGGG
[124 nt withheld, positions 3367-3490]
C
[91 nt withheld, positions 3492-3582]
A
[49 nt withheld, positions 3584-3632]
CCTTTGACGTTGGAGTCCACGTTCTTT
[37 nt withheld, positions 3660-3696]
ACCCTATCTCGGTCTATTCTTTTGATTTATAAGGGATTTTGCCGATTTCGGCCTATTGGTTAAAAAATGA
GCTGATTTAACAAAAATTTAACGCGAATTTTAACAAAATATTAACGCTTACAATTTAGGTGGCACTTTTC
GGGGAAATGTGCGCGGAACCCCTATTTGTTTATTTTTCTAAATACATTCAAATATGTATCCGCTCATGAG
ACAATAACCCTGATAAATGCTTCAATAATATTGAAAAAGGAAGAGTATGAGTATTCAACATTTCCGTGTC
GCCCTTATTCCCTTTTTTGCGGCATTTTGCCTTCCTGTTTTTGCTCACCCAGAAACGCTGGTGAAAGTAA
AAGATGCTGAAGATCAGTTGGGTGCACGAGTGGGTTACATCGAACTGGATCTCAACAGCGGTAAGATCCT
TGAGAGTTTTCGCCCCGAAGAACGTTTTCCAATGATGAGCACTTTTAAAGTTCTGCTATGTGGCGCGGTA
TTATCCCGTATTGACGCCGGGCAAGAGCAACTCGGTCGCCGCATACACTATTCTCAGAATGACTTGGTTG
AGTACTCACCAGTCACAGAAAAGCATCTTACGGATGGCATGACAGTAAGAGAATTATGCAGTGCTGCCAT
AACCATGAGTGATAACACTGCGGCCAACTTACTTCTGACAACGATCGGAGGACCGAAGGAGCTAACCGCT
TTTTTGCACAACATGGGGGATCATGTAACTCGCCTTGATCGTTGGGAACCGGAGCTGAATGAAGCCATAC
CAAACGACGAGCGTGACACCACGATGCCTGTAGCAATGGCAACAACGTTGCGCAAACTATTAACTGGCGA
ACTACTTACTCTAGCTTCCCGGCAACAATTAATAGACTGGATGGAGGCGGATAAAGTTGCAGGACCACTT
CTGCGCTCGGCCCTTCCGGCTGGCTGGTTTATTGCTGATAAATCTGGAGCCGGTGAGCGTGGGTCTCGCG
GTATCATTGCAGCACTGGGGCCAGATGGTAAGCCCTCCCGTATCGTAGTTATCTACACGACGGGGAGTCA
GGCAACTATGGATGAACGAAATAGACAGATCGCTGAGATAGGTGCCTCACTGATTAAGCATTGGTAACTG
TCAGACCAAGTTTACTCATATATACTTTAGATTGATTTAAAACTTCATTTTTAATTTAAAAGGATCTAGG
TGAAGATCCTTTTTGATAATCTCATGACCAAAATCCCTTAACGTGAGTTTTCGTTCCACTGAGCGTCAGA
CCCCGTAGAAAAGATCAAAGGATCTTCTTGAGATCCTTTTTTTCTGCGCGTAATCTGCTGCTTGCAAACA
AAAAAACCACCGCTACCAGCGGTGGTTTGTTTGCCGGATCAAGAGCTACCAACTCTTTTTCCGAAGGTAA
CTGGCTTCAGCAGAGCGCAGATACCAAATACTGTTCTTCTAGTGTAGCCGTAGTTAGGCCACCACTTCAA
GAACTCTGTAGCACCGCCTACATACCTCGCTCTGCTAATCCTGTTACCAGTGGCTGCTGCCAGTGGCGAT
AAGTCGTGTCTTACCGGGTTGGACTCAAGACGATAGTTACCGGATAAGGCGCAGCGGTCGGGCTGAACGG
GGGGTTCGTGCACACAGCCCAGCTTGGAGCGAACGACCTACACCGAACTGAGATACCTACAGCGTGAGCT
ATGAGAAAGCGCCACGCTTCCCGAAGGGAGAAAGGCGGACAGGTATCCGGTAAGCGGCAGGGTCGGAACA
GGAGAGCGCACGAGGGAGCTTCCAGGGGGAAACGCCTGGTATCTTTATAGTCCTGTCGGGTTTCGCCACC
TCTGACTTGAGCGTCGATTTTTGTGATGCTCGTCAGGGGGGCGGAGCCTATGGAAAAACGCCAGCAACGC
GGCCTTTTTACGGTTCCTGGCCTTTTGCTGGCCTTTTGCTCACATGTTCTTTCCTGCGTTATCCCCTGAT
TCTGTGGATAACCGTATTACCGCCTTTGAGTGAGCTGATACCGCTCGCCGCAGCCGAACGACCGAGCGCA
GCGAGTCAGTGAGCGAGGAAGCGGAAGAGCGCCCAATACGCAAACCGCCTCTCCCCGCGCGTTGGCCGAT
TCATTAATGCAGCTGGCACGACAGGTTTCCCGACTGGAAAGCGGGCAGTGAGCGCAACGCAATTAATGTG
AGTTAGCTCACTCATTAGGCACCCCAGGCTTTACACTTTATGCTTCCGGCTCGTATGTTGTGTGGAATTG
TGAGCGGATAACAATTTCACACAGGAAACAGCTATGACCATGATTACGCCAAGCGCGCAATTAACCCTCA
CTAAAGGGAACAAAAGCTGGAGCTGCAAGCTTAATGTAGTCTTATGCAATACTCTTGTAGTCTTGCAACA
TGGTAACGATGAGTTAGCAACATGCCTTACAAGGAGAGAAAAAGCACCGTGCATGCCGATTGGTGGAAGT
AAGGTGGTACGATCGTGCCTTATTAGGAAGGCAACAGACGGGTCTGACATGGATTGGACGAACCACTGAA
TTGCCGCATTGCAGAGATATTGTATTTAAGTGCCTAGCTCGATACATAAACGGGTCTCTCTGGTTAGACC
AGATCTGAGCCTGGGAGCTCTCTGGCTAACTAGGGAACCCACTGCTTAAGCCTCAATAAAGCTTGCCTTG
AGTGCTTCAAGTAGTGTGTGCCCGTCTGTTGTGTGACTCTGGTAACTAGAGATCCCTCAGACCCTTTTAG
TCAGTGTGGAAAATCTCTAGCAGTGGCGCCCGAACAGGGACTTGAAAGCGAAAGGGAAACCAGAGGAGCT
CTCTCGACGCAGGACTCGGCTTGCTGAAGCGCGCACGGCAAGAGGCGAGGGGCGGCGACTGGTGAGTACG
CCAAAAATTTTGACTAGCGGAGGCTAGAAGGAGAGAGATGGGTGCGAGAGCGTCAGTATTAAGCGGGGGA
GAATTAGATCGCGATGGGAAAAAATTCGGTTAAGGCCAGGGGGAAAGAAAAAATATAAATTAAAACATAT
AGTATGGGCAAGCAGGGAGCTAGAACGATTCGCAGTTAATCCTGGCCTGTTAGAAACATCAGAAGGCTGT
AGACAAATACTGGGACAGCTACAACCATCCCTTCAGACAGGATCAGAAGAACTTAGATCATTATATAATA
CAGTAGCAACCCTCTATTGTGTGCATCAAAGGATAGAGATAAAAGACACCAAGGAAGCTTTAGACAAGAT
AGAGGAAGAGCAAAACAAAAGTAAGACCACCGCACAGCAAGCGGCCGCTGATCTTCAGACCTGGAGGAGG
AGATATGAGGGACAATTGGAGAAGTGAATTATATAAATATAAAGTAGTAAAAATTGAACCATTAGGAGTA
GCACCCACCAAGGCAAAGAGAAGAGTGGTGCAGAGAGAAAAAAGAGCAGTGGGAATAGGAGCTTTGTTCC
TTGGGTTCTTGGGAGCAGCAGGAAGCACTATGGGCGCAGCGTCAATGACGCTGACGGTACAGGCCAGACA
ATTATTGTCTGGTATAGTGCAGCAGCAGAACAATTTGCTGAGGGCTATTGAGGCGCAACAGCATCTGTTG
CAACTCACAGTCTGGGGCATCAAGCAGCTCCAGGCAAGAATCCTGGCTGTGGAAAGATACCTAAAGGATC
AACAGCTCCTGGGGATTTGGGGTTGCTCTGGAAAACTCATTTGCACCACTGCTGTGCCTTGGAATGCTAG
TTGGAGTAATAAATCTCTGGAACAGATTTGGAATCACACGACCTGGATGGAGTGGGACAGAGAAATTAAC
AATTACACAAGCTTAATACACTCCTTAATTGAAGAATCGCAAAACCAGCAAGAAAAGAATGAACAAGAAT
TATTGGAATTAGATAAATGGGCAAGTTTGTGGAATTGGTTTAACATAACAAATTGGCTGTGGTATATAAA
ATTATTCATAATGATAGTAGGAGGCTTGGTAGGTTTAAGAATAGTTTTTGCTGTACTTTCTATAGTGAAT
AGAGTTAGGCAGGGATATTCACCATTATCGTTTCAGACCCACCTCCCAACCCCGAGGGGACCCAGAGAGG
GCCTATTTCCCATGATTCCTTCATATTTGCATATACGATACAAGGCTGTTAGAGAGATAATTAGAATTAA
TTTGACTGTAAACACAAAGATATTAGTACAAAATACGTGACGTAGAAAGTAATAATTTCTTGGGTAGTTT
GCAGTTTTAAAATTATGTTTTAAAATGGACTATCATATGCTTACCGTAACTTGAAAGTATTTCGATTTCT
TGGCTTTATATATCTTGTGGAAAGGACGAAACACCGATTCTAGAGTATGCCCCCCGGTTTTAGAGCTAGA
AATAGCAAGTTAAAATAAGGCTAGTCCGTTATCAACTTGAAAAAGTGGCACCGAGTCGGTGCTTTTTTAA
GCTTGGCGTAACTAGATCTTGAGACAAATGGCAGTATTCATCCACAATTTTAAAAGAAAAGGGGGGATTG
GGGGGTACAGTGCAGGGGAAAGAATAGTAGACATAATAGCAACAGACATACAAACTAAAGAATTACAAAA
ACAAATTACAAAAATTCAAAATTTTCGGGTTTATTACAGGGACAGCAGAGATCCACTTTGGCGCCGGCTC
GAGGGGG
Features (pLannotate 1.2.2; 29 found; start..end, strand, type, name):
     14..80      +  CDS            small t antigen (fragment): SV40 (simian virus 40) small t antigen
    106..317     +  promoter       EF-1α core promoter: core promoter for human elongation factor EF-1α
    318..1256    +  intron         EF-1α intron A: intron upstream of the start codon of human EF-1α
   1278..1877    +  CDS            PuroR (fragment): puromycin N-acetyltransferase; pac from Streptomyces; confers resistance to puromycin
   1893..2481    +  misc_feature   WPRE: woodchuck hepatitis virus posttranscriptional regulatory element
   2532..2551    +  misc_feature   cPPT/CTS (fragment): central polypurine tract and central termination sequence of HIV-1
   2553..2786    +  LTR            3' LTR (ΔU3): self-inactivating 3' long terminal repeat (LTR) from HIV-1
   2864..2985    +  polyA_signal   SV40 poly(A) signal: SV40 polyadenylation signal
   3025..3160    +  rep_origin     SV40 ori: SV40 origin of replication
   3181..3199    -  promoter       T7 promoter: promoter for bacteriophage T7 RNA polymerase
   3207..3362    +  CDS            lacZα (fragment): LacZα fragment of β-galactosidase; lacZ fragment
   3367..3795    +  rep_origin     f1 ori (sequence partly withheld): f1 bacteriophage origin of replication; arrow indicates direction of (+) strand synthesis
   3848..3952    +  promoter       AmpR promoter: bla
   3953..4813    +  CDS            AmpR: β-lactamase; bla; confers resistance to ampicillin, carbenicillin, and related antibiotics
   4984..5572    +  rep_origin     ori: high-copy-number ColE1/pMB1/pBR322/pUC origin of replication
   5755..5847    +  CDS            lacI (fragment): lac repressor; lacI; The lac repressor binds to the lac operator to inhibit transcription in E. coli. This inhibition can be relieved by adding lactose or isopropyl-β-D-thiogalactopyranoside (IPTG).
   5860..5881    +  protein_bind   CAP binding site: CAP binding activates transcription in the presence of cAMP. E. coli catabolite activator protein
   5896..5926    +  promoter       lac promoter: promoter for the E. coli lac operon
   5934..5950    +  protein_bind   lac operator: The lac repressor binds to the lac operator to inhibit transcription in E. coli. This inhibition can be relieved by adding lactose or isopropyl-β-D-thiogalactopyranoside (IPTG). lac repressor encoded by lacI
   5995..6013    +  promoter       T3 promoter: promoter for bacteriophage T3 RNA polymerase
   6041..6267    +  promoter       RSV promoter: Rous sarcoma virus enhancer/promoter
   6268..6448    +  LTR            5' LTR (truncated): truncated 5' long terminal repeat (LTR) from HIV-1
   6495..6620    +  misc_feature   HIV-1 Ψ: packaging signal of human immunodeficiency virus type 1
   6604..6967    +  CDS            HIV-1 gag (fragment): gag protein from human immunodeficiency virus 1; gag
   7113..7346    +  misc_feature   RRE: The Rev response element (RRE) of HIV-1 allows for Rev-dependent mRNA export from the nucleus to the cytoplasm.
   7723..7749    +  CDS            Rev (fragment): human immunodeficiency virus 1 (HIV-1) Rev protein; rev; enhances nuclear export of unspliced and incompletely spliced viral mRNAs
   7753..7993    +  promoter       U6 promoter: RNA polymerase III promoter for human U6 snRNA
   8023..8098    +  misc_RNA       gRNA scaffold: guide RNA scaffold for the Streptococcus pyogenes CRISPR/Cas9 system
   8154..8271    +  misc_feature   cPPT/CTS: central polypurine tract and central termination sequence of HIV-1
