[The description below was written by a language model from this plasmid's Addgene catalogue record and pLannotate feature annotations shown in this document.]
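Description:
AURKB gRNA (BRDN0001146267) is a third-generation lentiviral CRISPR guide plasmid built on the lentiGuide-Puro backbone and designed to express a single guide RNA against human AURKB (Aurora kinase B). It is one clone from a human kinome gRNA collection. In bacteria it is maintained through a high-copy ColE1/pUC-type origin with ampicillin resistance (AmpR). The annotated 8,323-nt sequence also shows an f1 origin, an SV40 origin and lac/T7/T3 promoter remnants carried over from the parental cloning vector.

The lentiviral transfer cassette starts with an RSV promoter fused to a truncated HIV-1 5' LTR, which makes genomic RNA production independent of Tat. This is followed by the Ψ packaging signal with a partial gag fragment, and by the RRE for Rev-dependent nuclear export. Downstream, a human U6 RNA polymerase III promoter drives the AURKB-targeting spacer joined to the Streptococcus pyogenes Cas9 gRNA scaffold, and a cPPT/CTS element that aids nuclear import of the provirus comes next. An EF-1α promoter, annotated as the core promoter plus intron A, then expresses puromycin N-acetyltransferase for selecting transduced mammalian cells, with WPRE enhancing transcript expression. The cassette ends in a self-inactivating ΔU3 3' LTR followed by an SV40 polyadenylation signal.

The plasmid does not encode Cas9. It is meant to be packaged into lentivirus with helper plasmids and used in cells that already express Cas9 or are co-transduced with a separate Cas9 vector. In such cells the guide directs cleavage of AURKB for knockout and loss-of-function studies. According to the depositor, the guide was designed against two AURKB reference transcripts.
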