Addgene plasmid #77618: AURKB gRNA (BRDN0001146267)
Purpose: 3rd generation lentiviral gRNA plasmid targeting human AURKB
Depositing lab: John Doench & David Root. Depositing organization: Broad Institute. Publication: Optimized sgRNA design to maximize activity and minimize off-target effects of CRISPR-Cas9. Doench JG, Fusi N, Sullender M, Hegde M, Vaimberg EW, Donovan KF, Smith I, Tothova Z, Wilen C, Orchard R, Virgin HW, Listgarten J, Root DE. Nat Biotechnol. 2016 Jan 18. doi: 10.1038/nbt.3437. PubMed 26780180.
Backbone
  Vector backbone: lentiGuide-Puro
  Backbone manufacturer: Zhang Lab (Addgene plasmid # 52963)
  Vector type: Mammalian Expression, Lentiviral, CRISPR
  Selectable markers: Puromycin
Growth in bacteria
  Bacterial resistance: Ampicillin, 100 μg/mL
  Growth temperature: 37°C
  Growth strain: DH5alpha
  Copy number: High Copy
Gene/Insert
  Gene/Insert name: AURKB (alt names: AURKB; NM_001284526.1)
  gRNA/shRNA sequence: ATTCTAGAGTATGCCCCCCG
  Species: H. sapiens (human)
  Entrez Gene: AURKB (a.k.a. AIK2, AIM-1, AIM1, ARK-2, ARK2, AurB, IPL1, PPP1R48, STK-1, STK12, STK5, aurkb-sv1, aurkb-sv2)
  Promoter: hU6
  Cloning method: Unknown
  Sequencing primers: 5′ U6-F; 3′ pS2-R
Terms and licenses: Academic/Nonprofit Terms; Industry Terms: Not Available to Industry
Depositor comments: The gRNA was designed to target the following Genbank reference sequence(s): NM_001284526.1,NM_004217.3. Note that this plasmid does NOT contain Cas9. It should be used in conjunction with lentiCas9-Blast (Addgene #52962) or otherwise with cell lines already expressing Cas9. Browse the full kinome gRNA library at http://www.addgene.org/pooled-library/broadgpp-human-kinome/ or visit http://www.broadinstitute.org/rnai/public/ for detailed protocols and information.
How to cite: AURKB gRNA (BRDN0001146267) was a gift from John Doench & David Root (Addgene plasmid # 77618 ; http://n2t.net/addgene:77618 ; RRID:Addgene_77618)
