>Addgene plasmid #77618 | AURKB gRNA (BRDN0001146267) | depositor partial sequence | sequence record 145078 | Target Sequence
ATTCTAGAGTATGCCCCCCG
