>Addgene plasmid #77618 | AURKB gRNA (BRDN0001146267) | addgene partial sequence | sequence record 188111 | hU6-F
AGAAAGTAATAATTTCTTGGGTAGTTTGCAGTTTTAAAATTATGTTTTAAAATGGACTATCATATGCTTA
CCGTAACTTGAAAGTATTTCGATTTCTTGGCTTTATATATCTTGTGGAAAGGACGAAACACCGATTCTAG
AGTATGCCCCCCGGTTTTAGAGCTAGAAATAGCAAGTTAAAATAAGGCTAGTCCGTTATCAACTTGAAAA
AGTGGCACCGAGTCGGTGCTTTTTTAAGCTTGGCGTAACTAGATCTTGAGACAAATGGCAGTATTCATCC
ACAATTTTAAAAGAAAAGGGGGGATTGGGGGGTACAGTGCAGGGGAAAGAATAGTAGACATAATAGCAAC
AGACATACAAACTAAAGAATTACAAAAACAAATTACAAAAATTCAAAATTTTCGGGTTTATTACAGGGAC
AGCAGAGATCCACTTTGGCGCCGGCTCGAGGGGGCCCGGGTGCAAAGATGGATAAAGTTTTAAACAGAGA
GGAATCTTTGCAGCTAATGGACCTTCTAGGTCTTGAAAGGAGTGGGAATTGGCTCCGGTGCCCGTCAGTG
GGCAGAGCGC
